Addgene plasmid #215495: pDB5228
Purpose: A pHis5 backbone integrating plasmid expressing Pil1-mCherry under the inducible promoter 41nmt1
Depositing lab: Li-Lin Du. Depositing organization: National Institute of Biological Sciences, Beijing. Publication: Pil1 Co-tethering Assay to Detect Protein-Protein Interactions in the Fission Yeast Schizosaccharomyces pombe. Pan ZQ, Yang YS, Du LL. Methods Mol Biol. 2025;2862:93-102. doi: 10.1007/978-1-0716-4168-2_7. PubMed 39527195.
Backbone
  Vector backbone: pHis5NotI
  Backbone size w/o insert (bp): 8060
  Total vector size (bp): 9827
  Vector type: Yeast Expression
  Selectable markers: G418;HIS5
Growth in bacteria
  Bacterial resistance: Ampicillin, 100 μg/mL
  Growth temperature: 37°C
  Growth strain: DH5alpha
  Copy number: Unknown
Gene/Insert
  Gene/Insert name: Pil1-mCherry
  Species: S. pombe (fission yeast)
  Insert size (bp): 1767
  Promoter: P41nmt1
  Cloning method: Unknown
  Sequencing primers: 5′ NA
Terms and licenses: Academic/Nonprofit Terms; Industry Terms: Not Available to Industry
How to cite: pDB5228 was a gift from Li-Lin Du (Addgene plasmid # 215495 ; http://n2t.net/addgene:215495 ; RRID:Addgene_215495)
