[The description below was written by a language model from this plasmid's Addgene catalogue record and pLannotate feature annotations shown in this document.]
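Description:
pDB5228 is a 9.8 kb integrating yeast expression plasmid for the fission yeast Schizosaccharomyces pombe, built on the pHis5NotI backbone. In E. coli it is maintained through a high-copy ColE1/pUC-type origin and selected with ampicillin via the β-lactamase gene. The backbone also retains an f1 phage origin, lacZα and lac regulatory remnants, flanking T7 and T3 promoters, and small fragments of bom, rop and lacI. No fission yeast replication origin is annotated, which fits the plasmid's description as an integrating vector. The S. pombe genomic segment it carries, including the his5 coding sequence and a neighbouring snoRNA, presumably provides homology for targeting to the his5 locus, and the backbone name suggests NotI linearisation, though the record does not spell out the integration strategy. Yeast transformants can be selected by G418 resistance from the kanMX cassette or by the HIS5 marker.

The payload is the S. pombe pil1 open reading frame fused at its C terminus to the monomeric red fluorescent protein mCherry, followed by the S. cerevisiae ADH1 terminator. Expression is driven by P41nmt1, the attenuated, medium-strength version of the thiamine-repressible nmt1 promoter. The automated annotation labels this element as the wild-type nmt1 promoter, but the catalogue entry specifies the 41 variant. Transcription is repressed by thiamine and induced when it is removed.

The associated publication describes the Pil1 co-tethering assay for detecting protein–protein interactions in fission yeast. Pil1 is known to assemble into filament-like eisosome structures at the plasma membrane, and in such an assay colocalisation with this distinctive pattern reports an interaction. The record does not state the exact role of this untethered Pil1-mCherry construct in the assay; it may mark the Pil1 structures or serve as a control.
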