Features (pLannotate 1.2.2; 21 found; start..end, strand, type, name):
    137..186     +  misc_feature   bom (fragment): basis of mobility region from pBR322
    310..452     +  ncRNA          S pombe snR5: Accession: RF01435 - small nucleolar RNA snR5
   1188..1835    +  CDS            his5: HIS7_SCHPO - Experimental evidence at protein level: Swiss-Prot protein existence level 1. From Schizosaccharomyces pombe (strain 972 / ATCC 24843) (Fission yeast).
   2223..2271    +  misc_feature   bom (fragment): basis of mobility region from pBR322
   2299..2727    -  rep_origin     f1 ori (sequence partly withheld): f1 bacteriophage origin of replication; arrow indicates direction of (+) strand synthesis
   2731..2886    -  CDS            lacZα (fragment): LacZα fragment of β-galactosidase; lacZ fragment
   2894..2912    +  promoter       T7 promoter: promoter for bacteriophage T7 RNA polymerase
   2946..4097    +  promoter       nmt1 promoter: wild-type nmt1 promoter from Schizosaccharomyces pombe, conferring strong thiamine-repressible expression
   4104..5156    +  CDS            pil1: PIL1_SCHPO - Experimental evidence at protein level: Swiss-Prot protein existence level 1. Negative regulator of cell wall integrity (CWI) in unstressed cells, probably by inhibiting protein kinase ksg1/ppk21 activity and regulating their downstream CWI pathways pck2-MAP kinase pathway and protein kinase gad8 pathway. Activity may be regulated by the transient increase of sphingolipid long chain bases (LCBs) during heat stress (By similarity). From Schizosaccharomyces pombe (strain 972 / ATCC 24843) (Fission yeast).
   5163..5870    +  CDS            mCherry: mCherry is a basic (constitutively fluorescent) red fluorescent protein published in 2004, derived from Discosoma sp.. It is reported to be a very rapidly-maturing monomer with low acid sensitivity.
   5898..6085    +  terminator     ADH1 terminator: S. cerevisiae ADH1; transcription terminator for the S. cerevisiae alcohol dehydrogenase 1 (ADH1) gene
   6154..7510    +  gene           kanMX: yeast selectable marker conferring kanamycin resistance (Wach et al., 1994)
   7567..7585    -  promoter       T3 promoter: promoter for bacteriophage T3 RNA polymerase
   7630..7646    -  protein_bind   lac operator: The lac repressor binds to the lac operator to inhibit transcription in E. coli. This inhibition can be relieved by adding lactose or isopropyl-β-D-thiogalactopyranoside (IPTG). lac repressor encoded by lacI
   7654..7684    -  promoter       lac promoter: promoter for the E. coli lac operon
   7699..7720    -  protein_bind   CAP binding site: CAP binding activates transcription in the presence of cAMP. E. coli catabolite activator protein
   7733..7825    -  CDS            lacI (fragment): lac repressor; lacI; The lac repressor binds to the lac operator to inhibit transcription in E. coli. This inhibition can be relieved by adding lactose or isopropyl-β-D-thiogalactopyranoside (IPTG).
   8008..8596    -  rep_origin     ori: high-copy-number ColE1/pMB1/pBR322/pUC origin of replication
   8767..9627    -  CDS            AmpR: β-lactamase; bla; confers resistance to ampicillin, carbenicillin, and related antibiotics
   9628..9732    -  promoter       AmpR promoter: bla
   9827..35      +  CDS            rop (fragment) (across the origin): Rop protein, which maintains plasmids at low copy number; rop
>Addgene plasmid #215495 | pDB5228 | addgene full sequence | sequence record 425207 | Addgene NGS Result
TCGCGCGTTTCGGTGATGACGGTGAAAACCTCTGACACATGCAGCTCCCGGAGACGGTCACAGCTTGTCT
GTAAGCGGATGCCGGGAGCAGACAAGCCCGTCAGGGCGCGTCAGCGGGTGTTGGCGGGTGTCGGGGCTGG
CTTAACTATGCGGCATCAGAGCAGATTGTACTGAGAGTGCACCATAACCGGGATGGAACGATTGAATACT
GTGCTACTCTTTATGTAATATAACGAATTCAACTGTTCAACGTATGTGACTGCTCTCTGCTTCTCGGTAT
ATATTTACTTGAAGGAATTAATTTTTCTTTGCCAATGGTCTCTTTTACCAATTGCAGTCTGGCTTAAAGC
AATGAGGTTGTAATTAAATGGCTTGAGACCTAGAACAAACACCTTTTACAATCCTTGTTTACTGGTTTTG
ATAGTAAATTCGGTTCGCTTGTGGTGTACATTATATTTTTTAGGCTAGTCGTGATTTTTTGATAATATCA
ATATTCTTAGATTTGAGACATTCATGCTTTTTAATTTGATCAATCGTTTGTATCTTCATTAATTAGTAGG
TGGTTTGATAGAACATTTAGTTGCTTGTTTGACTACAAATATCTGCAGAATGGATTCGGTTAATAAAAAA
AATGTTTGAGGAATTAATTTTCGCTTTGGAGTGGAGGAGCGGCCGCTCCTCAATTCGATGTTGCAGATTT
TACAAGTTTTTAAAATGTATTTCATTATTACTTTTTATATGCCTAATAAAAAAGCCATAGTTTAATCTAT
AGATAACTTTTTTTCCAGTGCACTAACGGACGTTACATTCCCATACAAAACTGCGTAGTTAAAGCTAAGG
AAAAGTTAATATCATGTTAATTAAATACGCTATTTACAATAAGACATTGAACTCATTTATATCGTTGAAT
ATGAATAACCAATTTCAGCGAATTTTTAACAAACATCGTTCACCTCGTTTAAGGATATCTTGTGTATGGG
GTGTTGACTTGCTTTATCGAATAATTACCGTACCTGTAATTGGCTTGCTGGATATAGCGGTAGTCTAATA
TCTAGCAAAAATCTTTTGGGTGAAAAGGCTTGCAATTTCACGACACCGAACTATTTGTCATTTTTTAATA
AGGAAGTTTTCCATAAATTCCTGTAATTCTCGGTTGATCTAATTGAAAAGAGTAGTTTTGCATCACGATG
AGGAGGGCTTTTGTAGAAAGAAATACGAACGAAACGAAAATCAGCGTTGCCATCGCTTTGGACAAAGCTC
CCTTACCTGAAGAGTCGAATTTTATTGATGAACTTATAACTTCCAAGCATGCAAACCAAAAGGGAGAACA
AGTAATCCAAGTAGACACGGGAATTGGATTCTTGGATCACATGTATCATGCACTGGCTAAACATGCAGGC
TGGAGCTTACGACTTTACTCAAGAGGTGATTTAATCATCGATGATCATCACACTGCAGAAGATACTGCTA
TTGCACTTGGTATTGCATTCAAGCAGGCTATGGGTAACTTTGCCGGCGTTAAAAGATTTGGACATGCTTA
TTGTCCACTTGACGAAGCTCTTTCTAGAAGCGTAGTTGACTTGTCGGGACGGCCCTATGCTGTTATCGAT
TTGGGATTAAAGCGTGAAAAGGTTGGGGAATTGTCCTGTGAAATGATCCCTCACTTACTATATTCCTTTT
CGGTAGCAGCTGGAATTACTTTGCATGTTACCTGCTTATATGGTAGTAATGACCATCATCGTGCTGAAAG
CGCTTTTAAATCTCTGGCTGTTGCCATGCGCGCGGCTACTAGTCTTACTGGAAGTTCTGAAGTCCCAAGC
ACGAAGGGAGTGTTGTAAAGATGAATTGGATTATGTCAGGAAAAGAACGACAATTTTGCATCCAAATTGT
CTAAATTTTAGAGTTGCTTGAAAACAATAGAACCTTACTTGCTTTATAATTACGTTAATTAGAAGCGTTA
TCTCGTGAAGGAATATAGTACGTAGCCGTATAAATTGAATTGAATGTTCAGCTTATAGAATAGAGACACT
TTGCTGTTCAATGCGTCGTCACTTACCATACTCACTTTATTATACGACTTTAAGTATAAACTCCGCGGTT
ATGGTAAAATTAATGATGCACAAACGTCCGATTCCATATGGGTACACTACAATTAAATACTTTTAAGTAA
CGCTGATTTCTTATTTTTTATCCTTGGTGTATTTATTGTTTATACCGCTAGGGCGGTGTGAAATACCGCA
CAGATGCGTAAGGAGAAAATACCGCATCAGGAAATTGTAAGCGTTAATATTTTGTTAAAATTCGCGTTAA
ATTTTTGTTAAATCAGCTCATTTTTTAACCAATAGGCCGAAATCGGCAAAATCCCTTATAAATCAAAAGA
ATAGACCGAGATAGGGT
[37 nt withheld, positions 2398-2434]
AAAGAACGTGGACTCCAACGTCAAAGG
[49 nt withheld, positions 2462-2510]
T
[91 nt withheld, positions 2512-2602]
G
[124 nt withheld, positions 2604-2727]
CCATTCGCCATTCAGGCTGCGCAACTGTTGGGAAGGGCGATCGGTGCGGGCCTCTTCGCTATTACGCCAG
CTGGCGAAAGGGGGATGTGCTGCAAGGCGATTAAGTTGGGTAACGCCAGGGTTTTCCCAGTCACGACGTT
GTAAAACGACGGCCAGTGAGCGCGCGTAATACGACTCACTATAGGGCGAATTGGGTACCGGGCCCGATCA
GAAAATTATCGCCATAAAAGACAGAATAAGTCATCAGCGGTTGTTTCATTTCCTATATTTTTTTTTTATT
TTTTTATTTTTTAATAAGGGAAAATTTAACGTCTAAGGATACAGAAGATTGTTAGCACATTAAAGTAATA
AAGGCTTAAGTAGTAAGTGCCTTAGCATGTTATTGTATTTCAAAGGACATAATCTAAAATAATAACAATA
TCATTTCTCACAAGTTATTCAATTTTCTTTTTTTTTTCTAATAATATCAAGAATGTATTATTTGTTTGAC
ATAAGTCAACTAATTTATTTAATATGCTGGATTAATCTTGCAGACATGTAAATTAACAAGTTTTAGTCAA
ATAACGTTGAAGTTTCAATGAACTCAAATAATTTCTCTTTTTTTTTATATAACCATAATCTGATTTATAT
TTTCCGCAGGGATCAACTGAAGTTATGACATTTGGATTGGATCACTTATAACCTTGGTCGCCAAATAATA
CAAAAATCAGCGTTATAAAACAAAGAAGGTTTTTGTTAAGAAATTAATCCTCTTTCTTGATAAGAAAGTT
GAACCGAAATTGCAGATACTGATATATGAAAATAATACCCACAATTTTGGGAATAGCGCAAGCCTCAATT
TAAACAATAGGTGAGGACACATGATAATGACCTCAATGATTGTTAGAAGAAAAGAGCCTCATTACAAAAT
CGAAAAATGAATGGTTGGGTACAAGTTTCCAAAACATGGTAAAGTGGACTTTGCGTATGAGACGTAAATA
GAAAAAAACACTTGTTATATGTTTTCTAGAATTATTGTTGTCTCTTTATGGTTGGATGATGCAAAATAGT
AATTTCGGTTAGTTGCTGTAAAACACCACGAGACAAATAGATATGGATATTTATTAAATCAGGAAAAACG
TAACTCTCGGCTACTGGATGGTTCAGTCACCCAACGATTACTGGGGAGAGAAAACAGGGCAAAAGCAAAG
CTTAAAGGAATCCGATTGTCATTCGGCAATGTGCAGCGAAACTAAAAACCGGATAATGGACCTGTTAATC
GAAACATTGAAGATAAAGGAAGAGGAATCCTGGCATATCATCAATTGAATAAGTTGAATTAATTATTTCA
ATCTCATTCTCACTTTCTGACTTATAGTCGCTTTGTTAAAGCTAGCATGATGAACCGTGCGTACTCTTTA
AGAAACAGCCGTGCCCCTACGGCCTCACAATTGTTAAACCCCCCTCCTCCCTCCTCTTCCACTCGTAGTG
GTCGTTTGTTTGCCCCCTTGAGTCATACCATGCGTATCAACCACGCTGCCACCTTCACCCCTGACTTGGC
TAAGCGTTTGGCTGTCTTGGTCAAGATGGAAAAGAACGTGATGCGCAGTATGGAGGTCACCATCCGTGGC
CGTCGTGATTGTGCTCGCCAACTTTCCTACTGGGGTGAGGACTGCGATGACGATATCAGCGACGTCACCG
ACAAATTGGGTGTCTTGTTTTACGAGATGGCCGAGTTGGAGAACTACTTGATCGATCGTTATGACCAATA
CCGTATGACGTTGAAGTCCATCCGTAACATCGAGTCCTCTGTCCAACCCTCTCGTGAGAAGAAGCAAAAG
CTCTTGGATCAAATCTATGCTCTTAAGCATAAGGATCCTGAATCCCCTCGCTTGGTCACCATGGAGCAAG
AGCTTGTTCGTGAGGAGGCTGCCTGTTTGGTTGCCGAGGCTCAACTTTCCAACACCACCCGTGAAAAGTT
CAAGCAAGCCATGACCTTCAACTTGGATGCCCTCCACGAGCATGCCGAGAAGCTCAACCTCATTGCCACC
TATGGCAGACATTTGTTGAACTTGATTGACGACACCCCCGTCACTCCCGGTGAGGCTCGTCCTGCCTACG
ATGGTTATGAGACTTCCCGCCAAATCGTCATGGATGCTGAGCACGCCTTGAGCTCTTGGGTTCCCAGCCA
ACCCGCCGTCAACTTTGTCAAGCCTCAAATCGAGGATGATGCCCAAAGTGACGCTCGTTCCTGGAACGAG
TATGAGGCTCAAGGTGAGCCCGTCCCCGTTGAGCAAGTCACCCACTTACAAGACGACGTTCAATCCGACA
CTAGCGAGATCATTGAGAACGAGCCTGGCATGCACCCTCATGTCCATGCTGAGCGTATGTCTCGCATTGC
TTCTGAGTCTAGCGATGCCGTTCCTCAGCAAACCGCCGTCCAGGTTGCTGCTAGCATGGTGAGCAAGGGC
GAGGAGGATAACATGGCCATCATCAAGGAGTTCATGCGCTTCAAGGTGCACATGGAGGGCTCCGTGAACG
GCCACGAGTTCGAGATCGAGGGCGAGGGCGAGGGCCGCCCCTACGAGGGCACCCAGACCGCCAAGCTGAA
GGTGACCAAGGGTGGCCCCCTGCCCTTCGCCTGGGACATCCTGTCCCCTCAGTTCATGTACGGCTCCAAG
GCCTACGTGAAGCACCCCGCCGACATCCCCGACTACTTGAAGCTGTCCTTCCCCGAGGGCTTCAAGTGGG
AGCGCGTGATGAACTTCGAGGACGGCGGCGTGGTGACCGTGACCCAGGACTCCTCCCTGCAGGACGGCGA
GTTCATCTACAAGGTGAAGCTGCGCGGCACCAACTTCCCCTCCGACGGCCCCGTAATGCAGAAGAAGACC
ATGGGCTGGGAGGCCTCCTCCGAGCGGATGTACCCCGAGGACGGCGCCCTGAAGGGCGAGATCAAGCAGA
GGCTGAAGCTGAAGGACGGCGGCCACTACGACGCTGAGGTCAAGACCACCTACAAGGCCAAGAAGCCCGT
GCAGCTGCCCGGCGCCTACAACGTCAACATCAAGTTGGACATCACCTCCCACAACGAGGACTACACCATC
GTGGAACAGTACGAACGCGCCGAGGGCCGCCACTCCACCGGCGGCATGGACGAGCTGTACAAGAGATCTT
AACGCGCCACTTCTAAATAAGCGAATTTCTTATGATTTATGATTTTTATTATTAAATAAGTTATAAAAAA
AATAAGTGTATACAAATTTTAAAGTGACTCTTAGGTTTTAAAACGAAAATTCTTATTCTTGAGTAACTCT
TTCCTGTAGGTCAGGTTGCTTTCTCAGGTATAGTATGAGGTCGCTCTTATTGACCACACCTCTACCGGCA
GATCCGCTAGGGATAACAGGGTAATATGTTTAGCTTGCCTCGTCCCCGCCGGGTCACCCGGCCAGCGACA
TGGAGGCCCAGAATACCCTCCTTGACAGTCTTGACGTGCGCAGCTCAGGGGCATGATGTGACTGTCGCCC
GTACATTTAGCCCATACATCCCCATGTATAATCATTTGCATCCATACATTTTGATGGCCGCACGGCGCGA
AGCAAAAATTACGGCTCCTCGCTGCAGACCTGCGAGCAGGGAAACGCTCCCCTCACAGACGCGTTGAATT
GTCCCCACGCCGCGCCCCTGTAGAGAAATATAAAAGGTTAGGATTTGCCACTGAGGTTCTTCTTTCATAT
ACTTCCTTTTAAAATCTTGCTAGGATACAGTTCTCACATCACATCCGAACATAAACAACCATGGGTAAGG
AAAAGACTCACGTTTCGAGGCCGCGATTAAATTCCAACATGGATGCTGATTTATATGGGTATAAATGGGC
TCGCGATAATGTCGGGCAATCAGGTGCGACAATCTATCGATTGTATGGGAAGCCCGATGCGCCAGAGTTG
TTTCTGAAACATGGCAAAGGTAGCGTTGCCAATGATGTTACAGATGAGATGGTCAGACTAAACTGGCTGA
CGGAATTTATGCCTCTTCCGACCATCAAGCATTTTATCCGTACTCCTGATGATGCATGGTTACTCACCAC
TGCGATCCCCGGCAAAACAGCATTCCAGGTATTAGAAGAATATCCTGATTCAGGTGAAAATATTGTTGAT
GCGCTGGCAGTGTTCCTGCGCCGGTTGCATTCGATTCCTGTTTGTAATTGTCCTTTTAACAGCGATCGCG
TATTTCGTCTCGCTCAGGCGCAATCACGAATGAATAACGGTTTGGTTGATGCGAGTGATTTTGATGACGA
GCGTAATGGCTGGCCTGTTGAACAAGTCTGGAAAGAAATGCATAAGCTTTTGCCATTCTCACCGGATTCA
GTCGTCACTCATGGTGATTTCTCACTTGATAACCTTATTTTTGACGAGGGGAAATTAATAGGTTGTATTG
ATGTTGGACGAGTCGGAATCGCAGACCGATACCAGGATCTTGCCATCCTATGGAACTGCCTCGGTGAGTT
TTCTCCTTCATTACAGAAACGGCTTTTTCAAAAATATGGTATTGATAATCCTGATATGAATAAATTGCAG
TTTCATTTGATGCTCGATGAGTTTTTCTAATCAGTACTGACAATAAAAAGATTCTTGTTTTCAAGAACTT
GTCATTTGTATAGTTTTTTTATATTGTAGTTGTTCTATTTTAATCAAATGTTAGCGTGATTTATATTTTT
TTTCGCCTCGACATCATCTGCCCAGATGCGAAGTTAAGTGCGCAGAAAGTAATATCATGCGTCAATCGTA
TGTGAATGCTGGTCGCTATACTGCTGTCGATTCGATACTAACGCCGCCATCCAGTTTAAACGAGCTCCAG
CTTTTGTTCCCTTTAGTGAGGGTTAATTGCGCGCTTGGCGTAATCATGGTCATAGCTGTTTCCTGTGTGA
AATTGTTATCCGCTCACAATTCCACACAACATACGAGCCGGAAGCATAAAGTGTAAAGCCTGGGGTGCCT
AATGAGTGAGCTAACTCACATTAATTGCGTTGCGCTCACTGCCCGCTTTCCAGTCGGGAAACCTGTCGTG
CCAGCTGCATTAATGAATCGGCCAACGCGCGGGGAGAGGCGGTTTGCGTATTGGGCGCTCTTCCGCTTCC
TCGCTCACTGACTCGCTGCGCTCGGTCGTTCGGCTGCGGCGAGCGGTATCAGCTCACTCAAAGGCGGTAA
TACGGTTATCCACAGAATCAGGGGATAACGCAGGAAAGAACATGTGAGCAAAAGGCCAGCAAAAGGCCAG
GAACCGTAAAAAGGCCGCGTTGCTGGCGTTTTTCCATAGGCTCCGCCCCCCTGACGAGCATCACAAAAAT
CGACGCTCAAGTCAGAGGTGGCGAAACCCGACAGGACTATAAAGATACCAGGCGTTTCCCCCTGGAAGCT
CCCTCGTGCGCTCTCCTGTTCCGACCCTGCCGCTTACCGGATACCTGTCCGCCTTTCTCCCTTCGGGAAG
CGTGGCGCTTTCTCATAGCTCACGCTGTAGGTATCTCAGTTCGGTGTAGGTCGTTCGCTCCAAGCTGGGC
TGTGTGCACGAACCCCCCGTTCAGCCCGACCGCTGCGCCTTATCCGGTAACTATCGTCTTGAGTCCAACC
CGGTAAGACACGACTTATCGCCACTGGCAGCAGCCACTGGTAACAGGATTAGCAGAGCGAGGTATGTAGG
CGGTGCTACAGAGTTCTTGAAGTGGTGGCCTAACTACGGCTACACTAGAAGAACAGTATTTGGTATCTGC
GCTCTGCTGAAGCCAGTTACCTTCGGAAAAAGAGTTGGTAGCTCTTGATCCGGCAAACAAACCACCGCTG
GTAGCGGTGGTTTTTTTGTTTGCAAGCAGCAGATTACGCGCAGAAAAAAAGGATCTCAAGAAGATCCTTT
GATCTTTTCTACGGGGTCTGACGCTCAGTGGAACGAAAACTCACGTTAAGGGATTTTGGTCATGAGATTA
TCAAAAAGGATCTTCACCTAGATCCTTTTAAATTAAAAATGAAGTTTTAAATCAATCTAAAGTATATATG
AGTAAACTTGGTCTGACAGTTACCAATGCTTAATCAGTGAGGCACCTATCTCAGCGATCTGTCTATTTCG
TTCATCCATAGTTGCCTGACTCCCCGTCGTGTAGATAACTACGATACGGGAGGGCTTACCATCTGGCCCC
AGTGCTGCAATGATACCGCGAGACCCACGCTCACCGGCTCCAGATTTATCAGCAATAAACCAGCCAGCCG
GAAGGGCCGAGCGCAGAAGTGGTCCTGCAACTTTATCCGCCTCCATCCAGTCTATTAATTGTTGCCGGGA
AGCTAGAGTAAGTAGTTCGCCAGTTAATAGTTTGCGCAACGTTGTTGCCATTGCTACAGGCATCGTGGTG
TCACGCTCGTCGTTTGGTATGGCTTCATTCAGCTCCGGTTCCCAACGATCAAGGCGAGTTACATGATCCC
CCATGTTGTGCAAAAAAGCGGTTAGCTCCTTCGGTCCTCCGATCGTTGTCAGAAGTAAGTTGGCCGCAGT
GTTATCACTCATGGTTATGGCAGCACTGCATAATTCTCTTACTGTCATGCCATCCGTAAGATGCTTTTCT
GTGACTGGTGAGTACTCAACCAAGTCATTCTGAGAATAGTGTATGCGGCGACCGAGTTGCTCTTGCCCGG
CGTCAATACGGGATAATACCGCGCCACATAGCAGAACTTTAAAAGTGCTCATCATTGGAAAACGTTCTTC
GGGGCGAAAACTCTCAAGGATCTTACCGCTGTTGAGATCCAGTTCGATGTAACCCACTCGTGCACCCAAC
TGATCTTCAGCATCTTTTACTTTCACCAGCGTTTCTGGGTGAGCAAAAACAGGAAGGCAAAATGCCGCAA
AAAAGGGAATAAGGGCGACACGGAAATGTTGAATACTCATACTCTTCCTTTTTCAATATTATTGAAGCAT
TTATCAGGGTTATTGTCTCATGAGCGGATACATATTTGAATGTATTTAGAAAAATAAACAAATAGGGGTT
CCGCGCACATTTCCCCGAAAAGTGCCACCTGACGTCTAAGAAACCATTATTATCATGACATTAACCTATA
AAAATAGGCGTATCACGAGGCCCTTTCGTC
